Addgene plasmid #143994: TFORF2027
Purpose: Lentiviral vector for overexpressing transcription factor ORFs with unique 24-bp barcodes. Barcodes facilitate identification of transcription factors in pooled screens.
Depositing lab: Feng Zhang. Depositing organization: Broad Institute. Publication: A transcription factor atlas of directed differentiation. Joung J, Ma S, Tay T, Geiger-Schuller KR, Kirchgatterer PC, Verdine VK, Guo B, Arias-Garcia MA, Allen WE, Singh A, Kuksenko O, Abudayyeh OO, Gootenberg JS, Fu Z, Macrae RK, Buenrostro JD, Regev A, Zhang F. Cell. 2023 Jan 5;186(1):209-229.e26. doi: 10.1016/j.cell.2022.11.026. PubMed 36608654.
Backbone
  Vector backbone: pLX_TRC317
  Backbone manufacturer: Broad Institute Genetic Perturbation Platform
  Backbone size w/o insert (bp): 8264
  Vector type: Mammalian Expression, Lentiviral
  Selectable markers: Puromycin
Growth in bacteria
  Bacterial resistance: Ampicillin, 100 μg/mL
  Growth temperature: 37°C
  Growth strain: NEB Stable
  Copy number: High Copy
Gene/Insert
  Gene/Insert name: NPAS2
  Species: H. sapiens (human)
  Insert size (bp): 2576
  Entrez Gene: NPAS2 (a.k.a. MOP4, PASD4, bHLHe9)
  Promoter: EF1a
  Cloning method: Unknown
  Sequencing primers: 5′ GGGTGGAGACTGAAGTTAGGCCAG; 3′ CACATAGCGTAAAAGGAGCAACATAG
Terms and licenses: Academic/Nonprofit Terms; Industry Terms: Not Available to Industry
Depositor comments: NM_002518,ENST00000335681 . The transcription factor ORF portion of this plasmid was synthesized by Genewiz. Please test multiple small colonies in case of plasmid recombination. To make this collection available in a timely manner, a portion of this collection was not fully sequenced by Addgene. If an Addgene verified full plasmid sequence is not available, please contact us prior to placing an order to request the full sequence.
How to cite: TFORF2027 was a gift from Feng Zhang (Addgene plasmid # 143994 ; http://n2t.net/addgene:143994 ; RRID:Addgene_143994)
