[The description below was written by a language model from this plasmid's Addgene catalogue record and pLannotate feature annotations shown in this document.]
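Description:
TFORF2027 is a third-generation-style, self-inactivating lentiviral expression plasmid built on the pLX_TRC317 backbone and carrying the human NPAS2 open reading frame. It belongs to a barcoded transcription factor ORF collection intended for overexpression and pooled screening in mammalian cells. In bacteria it is maintained through a high-copy ColE1/pUC-type origin with ampicillin resistance (AmpR). An f1 origin and remnants of a lac/T7/T3 cloning region are also present in the backbone. The depositor notes a risk of plasmid recombination, which is common for LTR-containing vectors.

The viral portion runs from an RSV promoter fused to a truncated HIV-1 5' LTR, which allows Tat-independent production of the genomic RNA. It continues through the Ψ packaging signal, a gag fragment, the Rev response element and a cPPT/CTS, and ends at a ΔU3 3' LTR followed by an SV40 polyadenylation signal. Two expression units sit inside this frame. An SV40 early promoter drives puromycin N-acetyltransferase for selection of transduced cells. A full-length EF-1α promoter drives NPAS2, a bHLH-PAS transcriptional activator that is a core component of the circadian clock. A WPRE downstream of the ORF enhances transcript stability and expression.

According to the catalogue entry, each construct in the collection carries a unique 24-bp barcode so that the transcription factor can be identified by sequencing in pooled screens. The barcode is not annotated in the feature table. The short U6 promoter fragment detected between the ORF and the WPRE appears to be a partial match rather than a functional promoter, and the record does not explain it. The collection was used to survey transcription factors that direct cell differentiation.
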