Features (pLannotate 1.2.2; 31 found; start..end, strand, type, name):
      5..231     +  promoter       RSV promoter: Rous sarcoma virus enhancer/promoter
    232..412     +  LTR            5' LTR (truncated): truncated 5' long terminal repeat (LTR) from HIV-1
    459..584     +  misc_feature   HIV-1 Ψ: packaging signal of human immunodeficiency virus type 1
    568..931     +  CDS            HIV-1 gag (fragment): gag protein from human immunodeficiency virus 1; gag
   1077..1310    +  misc_feature   RRE: The Rev response element (RRE) of HIV-1 allows for Rev-dependent mRNA export from the nucleus to the cytoplasm.
   1687..1713    +  CDS            Rev (fragment): human immunodeficiency virus 1 (HIV-1) Rev protein; rev; enhances nuclear export of unspliced and incompletely spliced viral mRNAs
   1720..1743    +  promoter       SV40 promoter (fragment): SV40 early promoter
   1744..1815    +  promoter       SV40 promoter (fragment): SV40 enhancer and early promoter
   1839..1974    +  rep_origin     SV40 ori: SV40 origin of replication
   2020..2616    +  CDS            PuroR (fragment): puromycin N-acetyltransferase; pac from Streptomyces; confers resistance to puromycin
   2665..2782    +  misc_feature   cPPT/CTS: central polypurine tract and central termination sequence of HIV-1
   2847..2913    +  CDS            small t antigen (fragment): SV40 (simian virus 40) small t antigen
   2920..4098    +  promoter       EF-1α promoter: strong constitutive promoter for human elongation factor EF-1α
   4115..6586    +  CDS            NPAS2: NPAS2_HUMAN - Also known as BHLHE9, MOP4, PASD4. Experimental evidence at protein level: Swiss-Prot protein existence level 1. Transcriptional activator which forms a core component of the circadian clock. The circadian clock, an internal time-keeping system, regulates various physiological processes through the generation of approximately 24 hour circadian rhythms in gene expression, which are translated into rhythms in metabolism and behavior. It is derived from the Latin roots 'circa' (about) and 'diem' (day) and acts as an important regulator of a wide array of physiological functions incl
   6602..6655    +  promoter       U6 promoter (fragment): RNA polymerase III promoter for human U6 snRNA
   6697..7285    +  misc_feature   WPRE: woodchuck hepatitis virus posttranscriptional regulatory element
   7336..7355    +  misc_feature   cPPT/CTS (fragment): central polypurine tract and central termination sequence of HIV-1
   7357..7590    +  LTR            3' LTR (ΔU3): self-inactivating 3' long terminal repeat (LTR) from HIV-1
   7668..7789    +  polyA_signal   SV40 poly(A) signal: SV40 polyadenylation signal
   7829..7964    +  rep_origin     SV40 ori: SV40 origin of replication
   7985..8003    -  promoter       T7 promoter: promoter for bacteriophage T7 RNA polymerase
   8011..8166    +  CDS            lacZα (fragment): LacZα fragment of β-galactosidase; lacZ fragment
   8171..8599    +  rep_origin     f1 ori (sequence partly withheld): f1 bacteriophage origin of replication; arrow indicates direction of (+) strand synthesis
   8652..8756    +  promoter       AmpR promoter: bla
   8757..9617    +  CDS            AmpR: β-lactamase; bla; confers resistance to ampicillin, carbenicillin, and related antibiotics
   9788..10376   +  rep_origin     ori: high-copy-number ColE1/pMB1/pBR322/pUC origin of replication
  10559..10651   +  CDS            lacI (fragment): lac repressor; lacI; The lac repressor binds to the lac operator to inhibit transcription in E. coli. This inhibition can be relieved by adding lactose or isopropyl-β-D-thiogalactopyranoside (IPTG).
  10664..10685   +  protein_bind   CAP binding site: CAP binding activates transcription in the presence of cAMP. E. coli catabolite activator protein
  10700..10730   +  promoter       lac promoter: promoter for the E. coli lac operon
  10734..10756   +  protein_bind   lac operator (fragment): The lac repressor binds to the lac operator to inhibit transcription in E. coli. This inhibition can be relieved by adding lactose or isopropyl-β-D-thiogalactopyranoside (IPTG). lac repressor encoded by lacI
  10799..10817   +  promoter       T3 promoter: promoter for bacteriophage T3 RNA polymerase
>Addgene plasmid #143994 | TFORF2027 | addgene full sequence | sequence record 430156 | Addgene NGS Result
TTAATGTAGTCTTATGCAATACTCTTGTAGTCTTGCAACATGGTAACGATGAGTTAGCAACATGCCTTAC
AAGGAGAGAAAAAGCACCGTGCATGCCGATTGGTGGAAGTAAGGTGGTACGATCGTGCCTTATTAGGAAG
GCAACAGACGGGTCTGACATGGATTGGACGAACCACTGAATTGCCGCATTGCAGAGATATTGTATTTAAG
TGCCTAGCTCGATACATAAACGGGTCTCTCTGGTTAGACCAGATCTGAGCCTGGGAGCTCTCTGGCTAAC
TAGGGAACCCACTGCTTAAGCCTCAATAAAGCTTGCCTTGAGTGCTTCAAGTAGTGTGTGCCCGTCTGTT
GTGTGACTCTGGTAACTAGAGATCCCTCAGACCCTTTTAGTCAGTGTGGAAAATCTCTAGCAGTGGCGCC
CGAACAGGGACTTGAAAGCGAAAGGGAAACCAGAGGAGCTCTCTCGACGCAGGACTCGGCTTGCTGAAGC
GCGCACGGCAAGAGGCGAGGGGCGGCGACTGGTGAGTACGCCAAAAATTTTGACTAGCGGAGGCTAGAAG
GAGAGAGATGGGTGCGAGAGCGTCAGTATTAAGCGGGGGAGAATTAGATCGCGATGGGAAAAAATTCGGT
TAAGGCCAGGGGGAAAGAAAAAATATAAATTAAAACATATAGTATGGGCAAGCAGGGAGCTAGAACGATT
CGCAGTTAATCCTGGCCTGTTAGAAACATCAGAAGGCTGTAGACAAATACTGGGACAGCTACAACCATCC
CTTCAGACAGGATCAGAAGAACTTAGATCATTATATAATACAGTAGCAACCCTCTATTGTGTGCATCAAA
GGATAGAGATAAAAGACACCAAGGAAGCTTTAGACAAGATAGAGGAAGAGCAAAACAAAAGTAAGACCAC
CGCACAGCAAGCGGCCGCTGATCTTCAGACCTGGAGGAGGAGATATGAGGGACAATTGGAGAAGTGAATT
ATATAAATATAAAGTAGTAAAAATTGAACCATTAGGAGTAGCACCCACCAAGGCAAAGAGAAGAGTGGTG
CAGAGAGAAAAAAGAGCAGTGGGAATAGGAGCTTTGTTCCTTGGGTTCTTGGGAGCAGCAGGAAGCACTA
TGGGCGCAGCGTCAATGACGCTGACGGTACAGGCCAGACAATTATTGTCTGGTATAGTGCAGCAGCAGAA
CAATTTGCTGAGGGCTATTGAGGCGCAACAGCATCTGTTGCAACTCACAGTCTGGGGCATCAAGCAGCTC
CAGGCAAGAATCCTGGCTGTGGAAAGATACCTAAAGGATCAACAGCTCCTGGGGATTTGGGGTTGCTCTG
GAAAACTCATTTGCACCACTGCTGTGCCTTGGAATGCTAGTTGGAGTAATAAATCTCTGGAACAGATTTG
GAATCACACGACCTGGATGGAGTGGGACAGAGAAATTAACAATTACACAAGCTTAATACACTCCTTAATT
GAAGAATCGCAAAACCAGCAAGAAAAGAATGAACAAGAATTATTGGAATTAGATAAATGGGCAAGTTTGT
GGAATTGGTTTAACATAACAAATTGGCTGTGGTATATAAAATTATTCATAATGATAGTAGGAGGCTTGGT
AGGTTTAAGAATAGTTTTTGCTGTACTTTCTATAGTGAATAGAGTTAGGCAGGGATATTCACCATTATCG
TTTCAGACCCACCTCCCAACCCCGAGGGGACCCATGCATTGCATCTCAATTAGTCAGCAACCAGGTGTGG
AAAGTCCCCAGGCTCCCCAGCAGGCAGAAGTATGCAAAGCATGCGTCTCAATTAGTCAGCAACCATAGTC
CCGCCCCTAACTCCGCCCATCCCGCCCCTAACTCCGCCCAGTTCCGCCCATTCTCCGCCCCATGGCTGAC
TAATTTTTTTTATTTATGCAGAGGCCGAGGCCGCCTCGGCCTCTGAGCTATTCCAGAAGTAGTGAGGAGG
CTTTTTTGGAGGCCTAGGCTTTTGCAAAAAGCTTTCTAGAGGTACCACCGGAGCTTACCATGACCGAGTA
CAAGCCCACGGTGCGCCTCGCCACCCGCGACGACGTCCCCAGGGCCGTACGCACCCTCGCCGCCGCGTTC
GCCGACTACCCCGCCACGCGCCACACCGTCGATCCGGACCGCCACATCGAGCGGGTCACCGAGCTGCAAG
AACTCTTCCTCACGCGCGTCGGGCTCGACATCGGCAAGGTGTGGGTCGCGGACGACGGCGCCGCCGTGGC
GGTCTGGACCACGCCGGAGAGCGTCGAAGCGGGGGCGGTGTTCGCCGAGATCGGCCCGCGCATGGCCGAG
TTGAGCGGTTCCCGGCTGGCCGCGCAGCAACAGATGGAAGGCCTCCTGGCGCCGCACCGGCCCAAGGAGC
CCGCGTGGTTCCTGGCCACCGTCGGCGTCTCGCCCGACCACCAGGGCAAGGGTCTGGGCAGCGCCGTCGT
GCTCCCCGGAGTGGAGGCGGCCGAGCGCGCCGGGGTGCCCGCCTTCCTGGAGACCTCCGCGCCCCGCAAC
CTCCCCTTCTACGAGCGGCTCGGCTTCACCGTCACCGCCGACGTCGAGGTGCCCGAAGGACCGCGCACCT
GGTGCATGACCCGCAAGCCCGGTGCCAGTTAACGAATTCTAGATCTTGAGACAAATGGCAGTATTCATCC
ACAATTTTAAAAGAAAAGGGGGGATTGGGGGGTACAGTGCAGGGGAAAGAATAGTAGACATAATAGCAAC
AGACATACAAACTAAAGAATTACAAAAACAAATTACAAAAATTCAAAATTTTCGGGTTTATTACAGGGAC
AGCAGAGATCCACTTTGGCGCCGGCTCGAGGCCTGCAGGTGCAAAGATGGATAAAGTTTTAAACAGAGAG
GAATCTTTGCAGCTAATGGACCTTCTAGGTCTTGAAAGGAGTGGGAATTGGCTCCGGTGCCCGTCAGTGG
GCAGAGCGCACATCGCCCACAGTCCCCGAGAAGTTGGGGGGAGGGGTCGGCAATTGAACCGGTGCCTAGA
GAAGGTGGCGCGGGGTAAACTGGGAAAGTGATGTCGTGTACTGGCTCCGCCTTTTTCCCGAGGGTGGGGG
AGAACCGTATATAAGTGCAGTAGTCGCCGTGAACGTTCTTTTTCGCAACGGGTTTGCCGCCAGAACACAG
GTAAGTGCCGTGTGTGGTTCCCGCGGGCCTGGCCTCTTTACGGGTTATGGCCCTTGCGTGCCTTGAATTA
CTTCCACCTGGCTGCAGTACGTGATTCTTGATCCCGAGCTTCGGGTTGGAAGTGGGTGGGAGAGTTCGAG
GCCTTGCGCTTAAGGAGCCCCTTCGCCTCGTGCTTGAGTTGAGGCCTGGCCTGGGCGCTGGGGCCGCCGC
GTGCGAATCTGGTGGCACCTTCGCGCCTGTCTCGCTGCTTTCGATAAGTCTCTAGCCATTTAAAATTTTT
GATGACCTGCTGCGACGCTTTTTTTCTGGCAAGATAGTCTTGTAAATGCGGGCCAAGATCTGCACACTGG
TATTTCGGTTTTTGGGGCCGCGGGCGGCGACGGGGCCCGTGCGTCCCAGCGCACATGTTCGGCGAGGCGG
GGCCTGCGAGCGCGGCCACCGAGAATCGGACGGGGGTAGTCTCAAGCTGGCCGGCCTGCTCTGGTGCCTG
GCCTCGCGCCGCCGTGTATCGCCCCGCCCTGGGCGGCAAGGCTGGCCCGGTCGGCACCAGTTGCGTGAGC
GGAAAGATGGCCGCTTCCCGGCCCTGCTGCAGGGAGCTCAAAATGGAGGACGCGGCGCTCGGGAGAGCGG
GCGGGTGAGTCACCCACACAAAGGAAAAGGGCCTTTCCGTCCTCAGCCGTCGCTTCATGTGACTCCACGG
AGTACCGGGCGCCGTCCAGGCACCTCGATTAGTTCTCGAGCTTTTGGAGTACGTCGTCTTTAGGTTGGGG
GGAGGGGTTTTATGCGATGGAGTTTCCCCACACTGAGTGGGTGGAGACTGAAGTTAGGCCAGCTTGGCAC
TTGATGTAATTCTCCTTGGAATTTGCCCTTTTTGAGTTTGGATCTTGGTTCATTCTCAAGCCTCAGACAG
TGGTTCAAAGTTTTTTTCTTCCATTTCAGGTGTCGTGAGGCTAGCACCGCCACCATGGATGAAGATGAGA
AAGACAGAGCCAAGAGAGCTTCTCGAAACAAGTCTGAGAAGAAGCGTCGGGACCAGTTCAATGTTCTCAT
CAAAGAGCTCAGTTCCATGCTCCCTGGCAACACGCGGAAAATGGACAAAACCACCGTGTTGGAAAAGGTC
ATCGGATTTTTGCAGAAACACAATGAAGTCTCAGCGCAAACGGAAATCTGTGACATTCAGCAAGACTGGA
AGCCTTCATTCCTCAGTAATGAAGAATTCACCCAGCTGATGTTGGAGGCATTAGATGGCTTCATTATCGC
AGTGACAACAGACGGCAGCATCATCTATGTCTCTGACAGTATCACGCCTCTCCTTGGGCATTTACCGTCG
GATGTCATGGATCAGAATTTGTTAAATTTCCTCCCAGAACAAGAACATTCAGAAGTTTATAAAATCCTTT
CTTCCCATATGCTTGTGACGGATTCCCCCTCCCCAGAATACTTAAAATCTGACAGCGATTTAGAGTTTTA
TTGCCATCTTCTCAGAGGCAGCTTGAACCCAAAGGAATTTCCAACTTATGAATACATAAAATTTGTAGGA
AATTTTCGCTCTTACAACAATGTGCCTAGCCCCTCCTGTAATGGTTTTGACAACACCCTTTCAAGACCTT
GCCGGGTGCCACTAGGAAAGGAGGTTTGCTTCATTGCCACCGTTCGTCTGGCAACACCACAATTCTTAAA
GGAAATGTGCATAGTTGACGAACCTTTAGAGGAATTCACTTCAAGGCATAGCTTGGAATGGAAATTTTTA
TTTCTGGATCACAGAGCACCTCCAATCATAGGATACCTGCCTTTTGAAGTGCTGGGAACCTCAGGCTATG
ACTACTACCACATTGATGACCTGGAGCTCCTGGCCAGGTGTCACCAGCACCTGATGCAGTTTGGCAAAGG
GAAGTCGTGTTGCTACCGGTTTCTGACCAAAGGTCAGCAGTGGATCTGGCTGCAGACTCACTACTACATC
ACCTACCATCAGTGGAACTCCAAGCCCGAGTTCATCGTGTGCACACACTCGGTGGTCAGTTACGCAGATG
TCCGGGTGGAAAGGAGGCAGGAGCTGGCTCTGGAAGACCCGCCATCCGAGGCCCTCCACTCCTCAGCACT
AAAGGACAAGGGCTCAAGCCTGGAACCTCGGCAGCACTTTAACACACTCGACGTGGGTGCCTCGGGCCTT
AATACCAGTCATTCGCCATCGGCGTCCTCAAGAAGTTCCCACAAATCCTCGCACACAGCCATGTCAGAAC
CCACCTCCACTCCCACCAAGCTGATGGCAGAGGCCAGCACCCCGGCTTTGCCAAGATCAGCCACCCTGCC
CCAAGAGTTACCTGTCCCCGGGCTCAGCCAGGCAGCCACCATGCCGGCCCCTCTGCCTTCCCCATCGTCC
TGCGACCTCACACAGCAGCTCCTGCCTCAGACCGTTCTGCAGAGCACGCCCGCTCCCATGGCACAGTTTT
CGGCACAGTTCAGCATGTTCCAGACCATCAAAGACCAGCTAGAGCAGCGGACGCGGATCCTGCAGGCCAA
TATCCGGTGGCAACAGGAAGAGCTCCACAAGATCCAGGAGCAGCTCTGCCTGGTCCAGGACTCCAACGTC
CAGATGTTCCTGCAGCAGCCAGCTGTATCCCTGAGCTTCAGCAGCACCCAGCGACCTGAGGCTCAGCAGC
AGCTACAGCAAAGGTCAGCTGCAGTGACTCAGCCCCAGCTCGGGGCGGGCCCCCAACTTCCAGGGCAGAT
CTCCTCTGCCCAGGTCACAAGCCAGCACCTGCTCAGAGAATCAAGTGTGATATCAACCCAGGGTCCAAAG
CCAATGAGAAGCTCACAGCTAATGCAGAGCAGCGGCCGCTCTGGAAGCAGCCTAGTGTCCCCGTTCAGCA
GCGCCACAGCTGCGCTCCCGCCAAGTCTGAATCTGACCACACCTGCTTCCACCTCCCAGGATGCCAGCCA
GTGCCAGCCCAGCCCAGACTTCAGCCATGATCGGCAGCTCAGGCTGTTGCTGAGCCAGCCCATCCAGCCC
ATGATGCCCGGGTCCTGTGACGCAAGGCAGCCCTCGGAAGTCAGCAGGACGGGACGGCAAGTCAAGTACG
CCCAGAGCCAGACCGTGTTTCAAAATCCAGACGCACACCCCGCCAACAGCAGCAGCGCCCCGATGCCCGT
CCTGCTGATGGGGCAGGCGGTGCTCCACCCCAGCTTCCCTGCCTCCCAACCATCGCCCCTGCAGCCTGCA
CAGGCCCGGCAGCAGCCACCGCAGCACTACCTGCAGGTACAGGCACCAACCTCTTTGCACAGTGAGCAGC
AGGACTCGCTACTTCTCTCCACCTACTCACAACAGCCAGGGACCCTGGGCTACCCCCAACCACCCCCAGC
ACAGCCCCAGCCCCTACGTCCTCCCCGAAGGGTCAGCAGTCTGTCTGAGTCGTCAGGCCTCCAGCAGCCG
CCCCGATAGTAATGAACTAGTCCGTAACTTGAAAGTATTTCGATTTCTTGGCTTTATATATCTTGTGGAA
AGGACGAGGACTAAGAGAGGTTCCGATCGAAACGCGTTAAGTCGACAATCAACCTCTGGATTACAAAATT
TGTGAAAGATTGACTGGTATTCTTAACTATGTTGCTCCTTTTACGCTATGTGGATACGCTGCTTTAATGC
CTTTGTATCATGCTATTGCTTCCCGTATGGCTTTCATTTTCTCCTCCTTGTATAAATCCTGGTTGCTGTC
TCTTTATGAGGAGTTGTGGCCCGTTGTCAGGCAACGTGGCGTGGTGTGCACTGTGTTTGCTGACGCAACC
CCCACTGGTTGGGGCATTGCCACCACCTGTCAGCTCCTTTCCGGGACTTTCGCTTTCCCCCTCCCTATTG
CCACGGCGGAACTCATCGCCGCCTGCCTTGCCCGCTGCTGGACAGGGGCTCGGCTGTTGGGCACTGACAA
TTCCGTGGTGTTGTCGGGGAAATCATCGTCCTTTCCTTGGCTGCTCGCCTGTGTTGCCACCTGGATTCTG
CGCGGGACGTCCTTCTGCTACGTCCCTTCGGCCCTCAATCCAGCGGACCTTCCTTCCCGCGGCCTGCTGC
CGGCTCTGCGGCCTCTTCCGCGTCTTCGCCTTCGCCCTCAGACGAGTCGGATCTCCCTTTGGGCCGCCTC
CCCGCGTCGACTTTAAGACCAATGACTTACAAGGCAGCTGTAGATCTTAGCCACTTTTTAAAAGAAAAGG
GGGGACTGGAAGGGCTAATTCACTCCCAACGAAGACAAGATCTGCTTTTTGCTTGTACTGGGTCTCTCTG
GTTAGACCAGATCTGAGCCTGGGAGCTCTCTGGCTAACTAGGGAACCCACTGCTTAAGCCTCAATAAAGC
TTGCCTTGAGTGCTTCAAGTAGTGTGTGCCCGTCTGTTGTGTGACTCTGGTAACTAGAGATCCCTCAGAC
CCTTTTAGTCAGTGTGGAAAATCTCTAGCAGTACGTATAGTAGTTCATGTCATCTTATTATTCAGTATTT
ATAACTTGCAAAGAAATGAATATCAGAGAGTGAGAGGAACTTGTTTATTGCAGCTTATAATGGTTACAAA
TAAAGCAATAGCATCACAAATTTCACAAATAAAGCATTTTTTTCACTGCATTCTAGTTGTGGTTTGTCCA
AACTCATCAATGTATCTTATCATGTCTGGCTCTAGCTATCCCGCCCCTAACTCCGCCCATCCCGCCCCTA
ACTCCGCCCAGTTCCGCCCATTCTCCGCCCCATGGCTGACTAATTTTTTTTATTTATGCAGAGGCCGAGG
CCGCCTCGGCCTCTGAGCTATTCCAGAAGTAGTGAGGAGGCTTTTTTGGAGGCCTAGGGACGTACCCAAT
TCGCCCTATAGTGAGTCGTATTACGCGCGCTCACTGGCCGTCGTTTTACAACGTCGTGACTGGGAAAACC
CTGGCGTTACCCAACTTAATCGCCTTGCAGCACATCCCCCTTTCGCCAGCTGGCGTAATAGCGAAGAGGC
CCGCACCGATCGCCCTTCCCAACAGTTGCGCAGCCTGAATGGCGAATGGG
[124 nt withheld, positions 8171-8294]
C
[91 nt withheld, positions 8296-8386]
A
[49 nt withheld, positions 8388-8436]
CCTTTGACGTTGGAGTCCACGTTCTTT
[37 nt withheld, positions 8464-8500]
ACCCTATCTCGGTCTATTCTTTTGATTTATAAGGGATTTTGCCGATTTCGGCCTATTGGTTAAAAAATGA
GCTGATTTAACAAAAATTTAACGCGAATTTTAACAAAATATTAACGCTTACAATTTAGGTGGCACTTTTC
GGGGAAATGTGCGCGGAACCCCTATTTGTTTATTTTTCTAAATACATTCAAATATGTATCCGCTCATGAG
ACAATAACCCTGATAAATGCTTCAATAATATTGAAAAAGGAAGAGTATGAGTATTCAACATTTCCGTGTC
GCCCTTATTCCCTTTTTTGCGGCATTTTGCCTTCCTGTTTTTGCTCACCCAGAAACGCTGGTGAAAGTAA
AAGATGCTGAAGATCAGTTGGGTGCACGAGTGGGTTACATCGAACTGGATCTCAACAGCGGTAAGATCCT
TGAGAGTTTTCGCCCCGAAGAACGTTTTCCAATGATGAGCACTTTTAAAGTTCTGCTATGTGGCGCGGTA
TTATCCCGTATTGACGCCGGGCAAGAGCAACTCGGTCGCCGCATACACTATTCTCAGAATGACTTGGTTG
AGTACTCACCAGTCACAGAAAAGCATCTTACGGATGGCATGACAGTAAGAGAATTATGCAGTGCTGCCAT
AACCATGAGTGATAACACTGCGGCCAACTTACTTCTGACAACGATCGGAGGACCGAAGGAGCTAACCGCT
TTTTTGCACAACATGGGGGATCATGTAACTCGCCTTGATCGTTGGGAACCGGAGCTGAATGAAGCCATAC
CAAACGACGAGCGTGACACCACGATGCCTGTAGCAATGGCAACAACGTTGCGCAAACTATTAACTGGCGA
ACTACTTACTCTAGCTTCCCGGCAACAATTAATAGACTGGATGGAGGCGGATAAAGTTGCAGGACCACTT
CTGCGCTCGGCCCTTCCGGCTGGCTGGTTTATTGCTGATAAATCTGGAGCCGGTGAGCGTGGGTCTCGCG
GTATCATTGCAGCACTGGGGCCAGATGGTAAGCCCTCCCGTATCGTAGTTATCTACACGACGGGGAGTCA
GGCAACTATGGATGAACGAAATAGACAGATCGCTGAGATAGGTGCCTCACTGATTAAGCATTGGTAACTG
TCAGACCAAGTTTACTCATATATACTTTAGATTGATTTAAAACTTCATTTTTAATTTAAAAGGATCTAGG
TGAAGATCCTTTTTGATAATCTCATGACCAAAATCCCTTAACGTGAGTTTTCGTTCCACTGAGCGTCAGA
CCCCGTAGAAAAGATCAAAGGATCTTCTTGAGATCCTTTTTTTCTGCGCGTAATCTGCTGCTTGCAAACA
AAAAAACCACCGCTACCAGCGGTGGTTTGTTTGCCGGATCAAGAGCTACCAACTCTTTTTCCGAAGGTAA
CTGGCTTCAGCAGAGCGCAGATACCAAATACTGTTCTTCTAGTGTAGCCGTAGTTAGGCCACCACTTCAA
GAACTCTGTAGCACCGCCTACATACCTCGCTCTGCTAATCCTGTTACCAGTGGCTGCTGCCAGTGGCGAT
AAGTCGTGTCTTACCGGGTTGGACTCAAGACGATAGTTACCGGATAAGGCGCAGCGGTCGGGCTGAACGG
GGGGTTCGTGCACACAGCCCAGCTTGGAGCGAACGACCTACACCGAACTGAGATACCTACAGCGTGAGCT
ATGAGAAAGCGCCACGCTTCCCGAAGGGAGAAAGGCGGACAGGTATCCGGTAAGCGGCAGGGTCGGAACA
GGAGAGCGCACGAGGGAGCTTCCAGGGGGAAACGCCTGGTATCTTTATAGTCCTGTCGGGTTTCGCCACC
TCTGACTTGAGCGTCGATTTTTGTGATGCTCGTCAGGGGGGCGGAGCCTATGGAAAAACGCCAGCAACGC
GGCCTTTTTACGGTTCCTGGCCTTTTGCTGGCCTTTTGCTCACATGTTCTTTCCTGCGTTATCCCCTGAT
TCTGTGGATAACCGTATTACCGCCTTTGAGTGAGCTGATACCGCTCGCCGCAGCCGAACGACCGAGCGCA
GCGAGTCAGTGAGCGAGGAAGCGGAAGAGCGCCCAATACGCAAACCGCCTCTCCCCGCGCGTTGGCCGAT
TCATTAATGCAGCTGGCACGACAGGTTTCCCGACTGGAAAGCGGGCAGTGAGCGCAACGCAATTAATGTG
AGTTAGCTCACTCATTAGGCACCCCAGGCTTTACACTTTATGCTTCCGGCTCGTATGTTGTGTGGAATTG
TGAGCGGATAACAATTTCACACAGGAAACAGCTATGACCATGATTACGCCAAGCGCGCAATTAACCCTCA
CTAAAGGGAACAAAAGCTGGAGCTGCAAGC
