>Addgene plasmid #143994 | TFORF2027 | depositor partial sequence | sequence record 284106 | Insert
ACCGCCACCATGGATGAAGATGAGAAAGACAGAGCCAAGAGAGCTTCTCGAAACAAGTCTGAGAAGAAGC
GTCGGGACCAGTTCAATGTTCTCATCAAAGAGCTCAGTTCCATGCTCCCTGGCAACACGCGGAAAATGGA
CAAAACCACCGTGTTGGAAAAGGTCATCGGATTTTTGCAGAAACACAATGAAGTCTCAGCGCAAACGGAA
ATCTGTGACATTCAGCAAGACTGGAAGCCTTCATTCCTCAGTAATGAAGAATTCACCCAGCTGATGTTGG
AGGCATTAGATGGCTTCATTATCGCAGTGACAACAGACGGCAGCATCATCTATGTCTCTGACAGTATCAC
GCCTCTCCTTGGGCATTTACCGTCGGATGTCATGGATCAGAATTTGTTAAATTTCCTCCCAGAACAAGAA
CATTCAGAAGTTTATAAAATCCTTTCTTCCCATATGCTTGTGACGGATTCCCCCTCCCCAGAATACTTAA
AATCTGACAGCGATTTAGAGTTTTATTGCCATCTTCTCAGAGGCAGCTTGAACCCAAAGGAATTTCCAAC
TTATGAATACATAAAATTTGTAGGAAATTTTCGCTCTTACAACAATGTGCCTAGCCCCTCCTGTAATGGT
TTTGACAACACCCTTTCAAGACCTTGCCGGGTGCCACTAGGAAAGGAGGTTTGCTTCATTGCCACCGTTC
GTCTGGCAACACCACAATTCTTAAAGGAAATGTGCATAGTTGACGAACCTTTAGAGGAATTCACTTCAAG
GCATAGCTTGGAATGGAAATTTTTATTTCTGGATCACAGAGCACCTCCAATCATAGGATACCTGCCTTTT
GAAGTGCTGGGAACCTCAGGCTATGACTACTACCACATTGATGACCTGGAGCTCCTGGCCAGGTGTCACC
AGCACCTGATGCAGTTTGGCAAAGGGAAGTCGTGTTGCTACCGGTTTCTGACCAAAGGTCAGCAGTGGAT
CTGGCTGCAGACTCACTACTACATCACCTACCATCAGTGGAACTCCAAGCCCGAGTTCATCGTGTGCACA
CACTCGGTGGTCAGTTACGCAGATGTCCGGGTGGAAAGGAGGCAGGAGCTGGCTCTGGAAGACCCGCCAT
CCGAGGCCCTCCACTCCTCAGCACTAAAGGACAAGGGCTCAAGCCTGGAACCTCGGCAGCACTTTAACAC
ACTCGACGTGGGTGCCTCGGGCCTTAATACCAGTCATTCGCCATCGGCGTCCTCAAGAAGTTCCCACAAA
TCCTCGCACACAGCCATGTCAGAACCCACCTCCACTCCCACCAAGCTGATGGCAGAGGCCAGCACCCCGG
CTTTGCCAAGATCAGCCACCCTGCCCCAAGAGTTACCTGTCCCCGGGCTCAGCCAGGCAGCCACCATGCC
GGCCCCTCTGCCTTCCCCATCGTCCTGCGACCTCACACAGCAGCTCCTGCCTCAGACCGTTCTGCAGAGC
ACGCCCGCTCCCATGGCACAGTTTTCGGCACAGTTCAGCATGTTCCAGACCATCAAAGACCAGCTAGAGC
AGCGGACGCGGATCCTGCAGGCCAATATCCGGTGGCAACAGGAAGAGCTCCACAAGATCCAGGAGCAGCT
CTGCCTGGTCCAGGACTCCAACGTCCAGATGTTCCTGCAGCAGCCAGCTGTATCCCTGAGCTTCAGCAGC
ACCCAGCGACCTGAGGCTCAGCAGCAGCTACAGCAAAGGTCAGCTGCAGTGACTCAGCCCCAGCTCGGGG
CGGGCCCCCAACTTCCAGGGCAGATCTCCTCTGCCCAGGTCACAAGCCAGCACCTGCTCAGAGAATCAAG
TGTGATATCAACCCAGGGTCCAAAGCCAATGAGAAGCTCACAGCTAATGCAGAGCAGCGGCCGCTCTGGA
AGCAGCCTAGTGTCCCCGTTCAGCAGCGCCACAGCTGCGCTCCCGCCAAGTCTGAATCTGACCACACCTG
CTTCCACCTCCCAGGATGCCAGCCAGTGCCAGCCCAGCCCAGACTTCAGCCATGATCGGCAGCTCAGGCT
GTTGCTGAGCCAGCCCATCCAGCCCATGATGCCCGGGTCCTGTGACGCAAGGCAGCCCTCGGAAGTCAGC
AGGACGGGACGGCAAGTCAAGTACGCCCAGAGCCAGACCGTGTTTCAAAATCCAGACGCACACCCCGCCA
ACAGCAGCAGCGCCCCGATGCCCGTCCTGCTGATGGGGCAGGCGGTGCTCCACCCCAGCTTCCCTGCCTC
CCAACCATCGCCCCTGCAGCCTGCACAGGCCCGGCAGCAGCCACCGCAGCACTACCTGCAGGTACAGGCA
CCAACCTCTTTGCACAGTGAGCAGCAGGACTCGCTACTTCTCTCCACCTACTCACAACAGCCAGGGACCC
TGGGCTACCCCCAACCACCCCCAGCACAGCCCCAGCCCCTACGTCCTCCCCGAAGGGTCAGCAGTCTGTC
TGAGTCGTCAGGCCTCCAGCAGCCGCCCCGATAGTAATGAACTAGTCCGTAACTTGAAAGTATTTCGATT
TCTTGGCTTTATATATCTTGTGGAAAGGACGAGGACTAAGAGAGGTTCCGATCGAA
