>Addgene plasmid #143994 | TFORF2027 | depositor partial sequence | sequence record 284107 | Barcode
GGACTAAGAGAGGTTCCGATCGAA
